>Addgene plasmid #230595 | AiP1230 - pAAV-AiE0079h-minBG-FlpO-WPRE-HGHpA | addgene full sequence | sequence record 466216 | Addgene NGS Result
AGAGTACAAAATTAAAAGAGGCACTCACTTATGTAAGTGCATTTGCAGGACTCTGAAAGTGAATGCCTCT
TTAAATTTCATATCCTGGGTATCTTATTCACCTACGCGTGCGGCCGCAGGAACCCCTAGTGATGGAGTTG
GCCACTCCCTCTCTGCGCGCTCGCTCGCTCACTGAGGCCGGGCGACCAAAGGTCGCCCGACGCCCGGGCG
GCCTCAGTGAGCGAGCGAGCGCGCAGCTGCCTGCAGGACATGTGAGCAAAAGGCCAGCAAAAGGCCAGGA
ACCGTAAAAAGGCCGCGTTGCTGGCGTTTTTCCATAGGCTCCGCCCCCCTGACGAGCATCACAAAAATCG
ACGCTCAAGTCAGAGGTGGCGAAACCCGACAGGACTATAAAGATACCAGGCGTTTCCCCCTGGAAGCTCC
CTCGTGCGCTCTCCTGTTCCGACCCTGCCGCTTACCGGATACCTGTCCGCCTTTCTCCCTTCGGGAAGCG
TGGCGCTTTCTCATAGCTCACGCTGTAGGTATCTCAGTTCGGTGTAGGTCGTTCGCTCCAAGCTGGGCTG
TGTGCACGAACCCCCCGTTCAGCCCGACCGCTGCGCCTTATCCGGTAACTATCGTCTTGAGTCCAACCCG
GTAAGACACGACTTATCGCCACTGGCAGCAGCCACTGGTAACAGGATTAGCAGAGCGAGGTATGTAGGCG
GTGCTACAGAGTTCTTGAAGTGGTGGCCTAACTACGGCTACACTAGAAGAACAGTATTTGGTATCTGCGC
TCTGCTGAAGCCAGTTACCTTCGGAAAAAGAGTTGGTAGCTCTTGATCCGGCAAACAAACCACCGCTGGT
AGCGGTGGTTTTTTTGTTTGCAAGCAGCAGATTACGCGCAGAAAAAAAGGATCTCAAGAAGATCCTTTGA
TCTTTTCTACGGGGTCTGACGCTCAGTGGAACGAAAACTCACGTTAAGGGATTTTGGTCATGAGATTATC
AAAAAGGATCTTCACCTAGATCCTTTTAAATTAAAAATGAAGTTTTAAATCAATCTAAAGTATATATGAG
TAAACTTGGTCTGACAGTTACCAATGCTTAATCAGTGAGGCACCTATCTCAGCGATCTGTCTATTTCGTT
CATCCATAGTTGCCTGACTCCCCGTCGTGTAGATAACTACGATACGGGAGGGCTTACCATCTGGCCCCAG
TGCTGCAATGATACCGCGAGACCCACGCTCACCGGCTCCAGATTTATCAGCAATAAACCAGCCAGCCGGA
AGGGCCGAGCGCAGAAGTGGTCCTGCAACTTTATCCGCCTCCATCCAGTCTATTAATTGTTGCCGGGAAG
CTAGAGTAAGTAGTTCGCCAGTTAATAGTTTGCGCAACGTTGTTGCCATTGCTACAGGCATCGTGGTGTC
ACGCTCGTCGTTTGGTATGGCTTCATTCAGCTCCGGTTCCCAACGATCAAGGCGAGTTACATGATCCCCC
ATGTTGTGCAAAAAAGCGGTTAGCTCCTTCGGTCCTCCGATCGTTGTCAGAAGTAAGTTGGCCGCAGTGT
TATCACTCATGGTTATGGCAGCACTGCATAATTCTCTTACTGTCATGCCATCCGTAAGATGCTTTTCTGT
GACTGGTGAGTACTCAACCAAGTCATTCTGAGAATAGTGTATGCGGCGACCGAGTTGCTCTTGCCCGGCG
TCAATACGGGATAATACCGCGCCACATAGCAGAACTTTAAAAGTGCTCATCATTGGAAAACGTTCTTCGG
GGCGAAAACTCTCAAGGATCTTACCGCTGTTGAGATCCAGTTCGATGTAACCCACTCGTGCACCCAACTG
ATCTTCAGCATCTTTTACTTTCACCAGCGTTTCTGGGTGAGCAAAAACAGGAAGGCAAAATGCCGCAAAA
AAGGGAATAAGGGCGACACGGAAATGTTGAATACTCATACTCTTCCTTTTTCAATATTATTGAAGCATTT
ATCAGGGTTATTGTCTCATGAGCGGATACATATTTGAATGTATTTAGAAAAATAAACAAATAGGGGTTCC
GCGCACATTTCCCCGAAAAGTGCCACCTGACGTCTAAGAAACCATTATTATCATGACATTAACCTATAAA
AATAGGCGTATCACGAGGCCCTTTCGTCTCGCGCGTTTCGGTGATGACGGTGAAAACCTCTGACACATGC
AGCTCCCGGAGACGGTCACAGCTTGTCTGTAAGCGGATGCCGGGAGCAGACAAGCCCGTCAGGGCGCGTC
AGCGGGTGTTGGCGGGTGTCGGGGCTGGCTTAACTATGCGGCATCAGAGCAGATTGTACTGAGAGTGCAC
CATAAAATTGTAAACGTTAATATTTTGTTAAAATTCGCGTTAAATTTTTGTTAAATCAGCTCATTTTTTA
ACCAATAGACCGAAATCGGCAAAATCCCTTATAAATCAAAAGAATAGCCCGAGATAGAGT
[37 nt withheld, positions 2441-2477]
AAAGAACGTGGACTCCAACGTCAAAGG
[141 nt withheld, positions 2505-2645]
G
[46 nt withheld, positions 2647-2692]
A
[95 nt withheld, positions 2694-2788]
TATGCGGTGTGAAATACCGCACAGATGCGTAAGGAGAAAATACCGCATCAGGCGCCCCTGCAGGCAGCTG
CGCGCTCGCTCGCTCACTGAGGCCGCCCGGGCAAAGCCCGGGCGTCGGGCGACCTTTGGTCGCCCGGCCT
CAGTGAGCGAGCGAGCGCGCAGAGAGGGAGTGGCCAACTCCATCACTAGGGGTTCCTGCGGCCGCTCGGT
CCGCACGTGGTTACCTACAAAATCAGAAGGACAGGGAAGGGAGCAGTGGTTCACGCCTGTAATCCCAGCA
ATTTGGGAGGCCAAGGTGGGTAGATCACCTGAGATTAGGAGTTGGAGACCAGCCTGGCCAATATGGTGAA
ACCCCGTCTCTACCAAAAAAACAAAAATTAGCTGAGCCTGGTCATGCATGCCTGGAATCCCAACAACTCG
GGAGGCTGAGGCAGGAGAATCGCTTGAACCCAGGAGGCGGAGATTGCAGTGAGCCAAGATTGTGCCACTG
CACTCCAGCTTGGTTCCCAATAGACCCCGCAGGCCCTACAGGTTGTCTTCCCAACTTGCCCCTTGCTCCA
TACCACCCCCCTCCACCCCATAATATTATAGAAGGACACCTAGTCAGACAAAATGATGCAACTTAATTTT
ATTAGGACAAGGCTGGTGGGCACTGGAGTGGCAACTTCCAGGGCCAGGAGAGGCACTGGGGAGGGGTCAC
AGGGATGCCACCCGTAGATCTCTCGAGCAGCGCTCGGTATCGATGCGGGGAGGCGGCCCAAAGGGAGATC
CGACTCGTCTGAGGGCGAAGGCGAAGACGCGGAAGAGGCCGCAGAGCCGGCAGCAGGCCGCGGGAAGGAA
GGTCCGCTGGATTGAGGGCCGAAGGGACGTAGCAGAAGGACGTCCCGCGCAGAATCCAGGTGGCAACATA
GGCGAGCAGCCAAGGAAAGGACGATGATTTCCCCGACAACACCACGGAATTGTCAGTGCCCAACAGCCGA
GCCCCTGTCCAGCAGCGGGCAAGGCAGGCGGCGATGAGTTCCGCCGTGGCAATAGGGAGGGGGAAAGCGA
AAGTCCCGGAAAGGAGCTGACAGGTGGTGGCAATGCCCCAACCAGTGGGGGTTGCGTCAGCAAACACAGT
GCACACCACGCCACGTTGCCTGACAACGGGCCACAACTCCTCATAAAGAGACAGCAACCAGGATTTATAC
AAGGAGGAGAAAATGAAAGCCATACGGGAAGCAATAGCATGATACAAAGGCATTAAAGCAGCGTATCCAC
ATAGCGTAAAAGGAGCAACATAGTTAAGAATACCAGTCAATCTTTCACAAATTTTGTAATCCAGAGGTTG
ATTATCGATAAGCTTGATATCGAATTCTCAGATCCGCCTGTTGATGTAGCTGCTCAGGTAGTCCAGCACC
TCCTGGCTGATGATGCCGTTCCAGGCGGGGTATCTGATGCTGCCCTCGGCGCTGCCCTTCAGCTGCTCGA
TGTGCTGCCACTCCTCGATGGGGTTGGTCTCGTCCTTCAGGGCGATCATCTCCTTGCTGATGGGGTCGTA
GGCGTAGTACCTGGACACCAGGGCGAAGTAGTGGTCGGGGATGGCGGTGATCTGGTGGGTGTAGGTGGTC
CTGGCCACGGCGGAGGCCCTCTTGTCGCTCCAGTTGCCCACCACGTTTGTCAGCTCGGTCAGGCCCTTCA
TGCTCAGAAAGCTGGTCATCAGGTGCCTGCCGATGTGGCTCTTAGGGCCGTTCTTGATAGCGAAGATGGG
GTAGGGGGCGTTCTTCTTCAGGGCCTTGTTGTAGCTGCGCACCAGGTTGTCCTTCAGCAGCTGGTACTCC
TGCTTGTTGCTGCTGCTGTTGCCGGTCCTGTTCACTCTCTTCAGCACGGGCTCGCTGTTCCTCAGGAACT
CGTCCAGGTACACCAGGGGGTCGATCCTGCCTCTGGCGCTGAAAAAGTAGATGTGCCTGGACACGCTTGT
CTTGGTCTCGGTCACCAGGCACTGAATGATCACGCCCAGGTACTTGTTCTGCACCAGCTTGAAGCTCTTG
GGGTCCACGTTCTTGATGTCGCTGAACCTGCCGCAGTTGATGAATGTGGCCAGGAACAGGAACTGGTACA
GGGTCTTGGTCTTGGTGAACCTGCTGGTGTACTCGAAGCTGTTCAGGATCTTCTCGGTGATCTCCCAGAT
GCTCTCGCCCTCGGACAGCAGGGCCTTCAGCATCTTCTTGCTGTGGCTGTTGCCCTTGTCGGCCTCCTCG
CTGCTCTCGAACTGCAGCTGCAGGCTGGACACGATGTCGGTGATGTCGCTCTGGTGCTTCTGGCCGTTGT
AAGGGATGATGGTGAACTCCCAGGCGGGGATCAGCTTCTTCAGGCTGGCCTCCAGGATGGTGGCCTTCTG
GGTCTTGTACTTGAACTGCAGGCTCTTGTTCACGATGTCGAAGCTCAGGCTGTTGCTGATGATGGTGTTG
TAGCTCATGAAGGTGGCCCTCTTGATGGCGGTGCCGTTGTGGGTGATCATCCAGCACAGGTAGGTCAGCT
CGGCGGCACAGCTGGCGATCTTCTCGCCGCTGGGCCTCTCGAATCTCTCCACGAACTGCCGCACCAGCAC
CTTGGGGGGGGTCTTGCACAGGATGTCGAACTGGCTCATCACCTTCCTCTTCTTCTTAGGAGCCATGGTG
GCCACGCCAGAAGCAAATGTAAGCAATAGATGGCTCTGCCCTGACTTTTATGCCCAGCCCGAGCTCAATC
TCACCAATCACCACTAAAGAACTTACTCATGTAACCAAATACCCCTGTTCCCCAAAAACCTATGGAAATT
AAAAATAAATTTAAAAAATAAAAAAATTTTAGTGGCTTAAAACAGCACCCATTTATTATCTCACAGCTGT
GTAGGTCAAAATTTCCAATTCCCATAAATACCAGCTGCATAAAAGACTTCCTGTTTATGGGTACGGTGTG
GTTCAGTGGAGTCCTCTGCTTAGAGTGCCACAGTATTGAAATAGAAGTGCCAGGCAGGCTGTATTCCTTT
CTGGGAGTTCTAAGAATGAATCCACTTCCAATATCACTCTTGCTATTGGTAGAATTCAGTTCCATGTGGT
TATTCTACTGAGGTCCTCATTTCCTTGCTGGCTGTCAGCTCAGGATATATAGCTTTCGGAGGCCACCCAC
AATCTTTGGCTCATGGCTCGTTTTCTCTGCCTTCAAAGCTAGCAGTGGACGAGAATGAGATGAAGTGAGT
CAATT
Features (pLannotate 1.2.2; 14 found; start..end, strand, type, name):
    153..180     -  repeat_region  AAV2 ITR (fragment): inverted terminal repeat of adeno-associated virus serotype 2 inverted
    209..236     -  repeat_region  AAV2 ITR (fragment): inverted terminal repeat of adeno-associated virus serotype 2 inverted
    309..897     -  rep_origin     ori: high-copy-number ColE1/pMB1/pBR322/pUC origin of replication
   1068..1928    -  CDS            AmpR: β-lactamase; bla; confers resistance to ampicillin, carbenicillin, and related antibiotics
   1929..2033    -  promoter       AmpR promoter: bla
   2128..2163    +  CDS            rop (fragment): Rop protein, which maintains plasmids at low copy number; rop
   2265..2314    +  misc_feature   bom (fragment): basis of mobility region from pBR322
   2315..2770    -  rep_origin     f1 ori (sequence partly withheld): f1 bacteriophage origin of replication; arrow indicates direction of (+) strand synthesis
   2789..2840    +  misc_feature   bom (fragment): basis of mobility region from pBR322
   2845..2985    -  repeat_region  AAV2 ITR: inverted terminal repeat of adeno-associated virus serotype 2 inverted
   3025..3501    -  polyA_signal   hGH poly(A) signal: human growth hormone polyadenylation signal
   3533..4121    -  misc_feature   WPRE: woodchuck hepatitis virus posttranscriptional regulatory element
   4121..4145    -  misc_feature   MCS (fragment): pBluescript multiple cloning site
   4146..5444    -  CDS            FLPo: nuclear-targeted site-specific recombinase FLPo is a mouse codon-optimized fusion between the SV40 nuclear localization signal and a thermostable version of the Saccharomyces cerevisiae site-specific recombinase FLP. Recombination occurs at FRT sequences.
