[The description below was written by a language model from this plasmid's Addgene catalogue record and pLannotate feature annotations shown in this document.]
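Description:
AiP1230 - pAAV-AiE0079h-minBG-FlpO-WPRE-HGHpA is an AAV transfer plasmid built on a pAAV2 backbone, intended for packaging into recombinant adeno-associated virus and delivery to brain cells. In bacteria it is maintained as a high-copy plasmid through a ColE1/pUC-type origin and selected with ampicillin via the β-lactamase gene and its native promoter. An f1 phage origin and small remnants of pBR322 (rop and bom fragments) are also present in the backbone. The annotation finds one full AAV2 inverted terminal repeat next to the polyadenylation signal. At the other end of the cassette only two short ITR fragments are detected. ITRs are often annotated incompletely because they are repetitive and hard to sequence, but the record itself does not say whether that ITR is intact.

The payload is a single expression cassette in which the enhancer AiE0079h is placed upstream of the minimal beta-globin promoter (minBG), so that transcription depends on the cell-type-selective activity of the enhancer rather than on a strong general promoter. Neither the enhancer nor minBG was picked up by the automated feature table, although the roughly 6 kb sequence leaves unannotated space upstream of the coding region where they would lie. The record also does not state which brain cell populations the enhancer targets. The cassette drives FlpO, a mouse codon-optimized, nuclear-targeted, thermostable version of yeast FLP recombinase that acts at FRT sites. A WPRE follows to boost transcript stability and expression, and the human growth hormone polyadenylation signal terminates the transcript. The resulting virus would typically be used to supply Flp activity in enhancer-defined neuronal or other brain cell populations, switching on or rearranging FRT-dependent reporters or effectors carried by transgenic mouse lines or co-delivered vectors.
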