Addgene plasmid #230595: AiP1230 - pAAV-AiE0079h-minBG-FlpO-WPRE-HGHpA
Purpose: AiE0079h is an enhancer sequence, designed to drive AAV-mediated transgene expression in specific populations of brain cells
Depositing lab: Allen Institute for Brain Science & Bosiljka Tasic. Depositing organization: Allen Institute. Publication: A suite of enhancer AAVs and transgenic mouse lines for genetic access to cortical cell types. Ben-Simon Y, Hooper M, Narayan S, Daigle TL, Dwivedi D, Way SW, Oster A, Stafford DA, Mich JK, Taormina MJ, Martinez RA, Opitz-Araya X, Roth JR, Alexander JR, Allen S, Amster A, Arbuckle J, Ayala A, Baker PM, Bakken TE, Barcelli T, Barta S, Bendrick J, Bertagnolli D, Bielstein C, Bishwakarma P, Bowlus J, Boyer G, Brouner K, Casian B, Casper T, Chakka AB, Chakrabarty R, Chance RK, Chavan S, Clark M, Colbert K, Collman F, Daniel S, Departee M, DiValentin P, Donadio N, Dotson N, Egdorf T, Fliss T, Gabitto M, Garcia J, Gary A, Gasperini M, Gloe J, Goldy J, Gore BB, Graybuck L, Greisman N, Haeseleer F, Halterman C, Haradon Z, Hastings SD, Helback O, Ho W, Hockemeyer D, Huang C, Huff S, Hunker A, Johansen N, Jones D, Juneau Z, Kalmbach B, Kannan M, Khem S, Kussick E, Kutsal R, Larsen R, Lee C, Lee AY, Leibly M, Lenz GH, Li S, Liang E, Lusk N, Madigan Z, Malloy J, Malone J, McCue R, Melchor J, Mollenkopf T, Moosman S, Morin E, Newman D, Ng L, Ngo K, Omstead V, Otto S, Oyama A, Pena N, Pham T, Phillips E, Pom CA, Potekhina L, Ransford S, Ray PL, Rette D, Reynoldson C, Rimorin C, Rocha D, Ruiz A, Sanchez REA, Sawyer L, Sedeno-Cortes A, Sevigny JP, Shapovalova N, Shepard N, Shulga L, Sigler AR, Siverts L, Soliman S, Somasundaram S, Staats B, Stewart K, Szelenyi E, Tieu M, Trader C, Tran A, van Velthoven CTJ, Walker M, Wang Y, Weed N, Wirthlin M, Wood T, Wynalda B, Yao Z, Zhou T, Ariza J, Dee N, Reding M, Ronellenfitch K, Mufti S, Sunkin SM, Smith KA, Esposito L, Waters J, Thyagarajan B, Yao S, Lein ES, Zeng H, Levi BP, Ngai J, Ting JT, Tasic B. Cell. 2025 May 16:S0092-8674(25)00513-6. doi: 10.1016/j.cell.2025.05.002. PubMed 40403729.
Backbone
  Vector backbone: pAAV2
  Vector type: AAV
Growth in bacteria
  Bacterial resistance: Ampicillin, 100 μg/mL
  Growth temperature: 37°C
  Growth strain: NEB Stable
  Copy number: High Copy
Gene/Insert
  Gene/Insert name: FlpO
  Species: Synthetic
  Promoter: minBG
  Cloning method: Restriction Enzyme; 5′ cloning site MluI (unknown if destroyed); 3′ cloning site SacI (unknown if destroyed)
Terms and licenses: Academic/Nonprofit Terms; Industry Terms: Not Available to Industry
How to cite: AiP1230 - pAAV-AiE0079h-minBG-FlpO-WPRE-HGHpA was a gift from Allen Institute for Brain Science & Bosiljka Tasic (Addgene plasmid # 230595 ; http://n2t.net/addgene:230595 ; RRID:Addgene_230595)
